>Addgene plasmid #200726 | pLenti-C-Myc-DDK-IRES-Puro HEXIM1 | addgene full sequence | sequence record 401797 | Addgene NGS Result
GAAGATCCTTTGATCTTTTCTACGGGGTCTGACGCTCAGTGGAACGAAAACTCACGTTAAGGGATTTTGG
TCATGATTACGCCCCGCCCTGCCACTCATCGCAGTACTGTTGTAATTCATTAAGCATTCTGCCGACATGG
AAGCCATCACAAACGGCATGATGAACCTGAATCGCCAGCGGCATCAGCACCTTGTCGCCTTGCGTATAAT
ATTTGCCCATGGTGAAAACGGGGGCGAAGAAGTTGTCCATATTGGCCACGTTTAAATCAAAACTGGTGAA
ACTCACCCAGGGATTGGCTGAGACGAAAAACATATTCTCAATAAACCCTTTAGGGAAATAGGCCAGGTTT
TCACCGTAACACGCCACATCTTGCGAATATATGTGTAGAAACTGCCGGAAATCGTCGTGGTATTCACTCC
AGAGCGATGAAAACGTTTCAGTTTGCTCATGGAAAACGGTGTAACAAGGGTGAACACTATCCCATATCAC
CAGCTCACCGTCTTTCATTGCCATACGGAACTCCGGATGAGCATTCATCAGGCGGGCAAGAATGTGAATA
AAGGCCGGATAAAACTTGTGCTTATTTTTCTTTACGGTCTTTAAAAAGGCCGTAATATCCAGCTGAACGG
TCTGGTTATAGGTACATTGAGCAACTGACTGAAATGCCTCAAAATGTTCTTTACGATGCCATTGGGATAT
ATCAACGGTGGTATATCCAGTGATTTTTTTCTCCATACTCTTCCTTTTTCAATATTATTGAAGCATTTAT
CAGGGTTATTGTCTCATGAGCGGATACATATTTGAATGTATTTAGAAAAATAAACAAATAGGGGTTCCGC
GCACATTTCCCCGAAAAGTGCCACCTGACGTCGACGGATCGGGAGATCTCCCGATCCCCTATGGTGCACT
CTCAGTACAATCTGCTCTGATGCCGCATAGTTAAGCCAGTATCTGCTCCCTGCTTGTGTGTTGGAGGTCG
CTGAGTAGTGCGCGAGCAAAATTTAAGCTACAACAAGGCAAGGCTTGACCGACAATTGCATGAAGAATCT
GCTTAGGGTTAGGCGTTTTGCGCTGCTTCGCGATGTACGGGCCAGATATCGCGTTGACATTGATTATTGA
CTAGTTATTAATAGTAATCAATTACGGGGTCATTAGTTCATAGCCCATATATGGAGTTCCGCGTTACATA
ACTTACGGTAAATGGCCCGCCTGGCTGACCGCCCAACGACCCCCGCCCATTGACGTCAATAATGACGTAT
GTTCCCATAGTAACGCCAATAGGGACTTTCCATTGACGTCAATGGGTGGAGTATTTACGGTAAACTGCCC
ACTTGGCAGTACATCAAGTGTATCATATGCCAAGTACGCCCCCTATTGACGTCAATGACGGTAAATGGCC
CGCCTGGCATTATGCCCAGTACATGACCTTATGGGACTTTCCTACTTGGCAGTACATCTACGTATTAGTC
ATCGCTATTACCATGGTGATGCGGTTTTGGCAGTACATCAATGGGCGTGGATAGCGGTTTGACTCACGGG
GATTTCCAAGTCTCCACCCCATTGACGTCAATGGGAGTTTGTTTTGGCACCAAAATCAACGGGACTTTCC
AAAATGTCGTAACAACTCCGCCCCATTGACGCAAATGGGCGGTAGGCGTGTACGGTGGGAGGTCTATATA
AGCAGCGCGTTTTGCCTGTACTGGGTCTCTCTGGTTAGACCAGATCTGAGCCTGGGAGCTCTCTGGCTAA
CTAGGGAACCCACTGCTTAAGCCTCAATAAAGCTTGCCTTGAGTGCTTCAAGTAGTGTGTGCCCGTCTGT
TGTGTGACTCTGGTAACTAGAGATCCCTCAGACCCTTTTAGTCAGTGTGGAAAATCTCTAGCAGTGGCGC
CCGAACAGGGACTTGAAAGCGAAAGGGAAACCAGAGGAGCTCTCTCGACGCAGGACTCGGCTTGCTGAAG
CGCGCACGGCAAGAGGCGAGGGGCGGCGACTGGTGAGTACGCCAAAAATTTTGACTAGCGGAGGCTAGAA
GGAGAGAGATGGGTGCGAGAGCGTCAGTATTAAGCGGGGGAGAATTAGATCGCGATGGGAAAAAATTCGG
TTAAGGCCAGGGGGAAAGAAAAAATATAAATTAAAACATATAGTATGGGCAAGCAGGGAGCTAGAACGAT
TCGCAGTTAATCCTGGCCTGTTAGAAACATCAGAAGGCTGTAGACAAATACTGGGACAGCTACAACCATC
CCTTCAGACAGGATCAGAAGAACTTAGATCATTATATAATACAGTAGCAACCCTCTATTGTGTGCATCAA
AGGATAGAGATAAAAGACACCAAGGAAGCTTTAGACAAGATAGAGGAAGAGCAAAACAAAAGTAAGACCA
CCGCACAGCAAGCGGCCGGCCGCTGATCTTCAGACCTGGAGGAGGAGATATGAGGGACAATTGGAGAAGT
GAATTATATAAATATAAAGTAGTAAAAATTGAACCATTAGGAGTAGCACCCACCAAGGCAAAGAGAAGAG
TGGTGCAGAGAGAAAAAAGAGCAGTGGGAATAGGAGCTTTGTTCCTTGGGTTCTTGGGAGCAGCAGGAAG
CACTATGGGCGCAGCGTCAATGACGCTGACGGTACAGGCCAGACAATTATTGTCTGGTATAGTGCAGCAG
CAGAACAATTTGCTGAGGGCTATTGAGGCGCAACAGCATCTGTTGCAACTCACAGTCTGGGGCATCAAGC
AGCTCCAGGCAAGAATCCTGGCTGTGGAAAGATACCTAAAGGATCAACAGCTCCTGGGGATTTGGGGTTG
CTCTGGAAAACTCATTTGCACCACTGCTGTGCCTTGGAATGCTAGTTGGAGTAATAAATCTCTGGAACAG
ATTTGGAATCACACGACCTGGATGGAGTGGGACAGAGAAATTAACAATTACACAAGCTTAATACACTCCT
TAATTGAAGAATCGCAAAACCAGCAAGAAAAGAATGAACAAGAATTATTGGAATTAGATAAATGGGCAAG
TTTGTGGAATTGGTTTAACATAACAAATTGGCTGTGGTATATAAAATTATTCATAATGATAGTAGGAGGC
TTGGTAGGTTTAAGAATAGTTTTTGCTGTACTTTCTATAGTGAATAGAGTTAGGCAGGGATATTCACCAT
TATCGTTTCAGACCCACCTCCCAACCCCGAGGGGACCCGACAGGCCCGAAGGAATAGAAGAAGAAGGTGG
AGAGAGAGACAGAGACAGATCCATTCGATTAGTGAACGGATCGGCACTGCGTGCGCCAATTCTGCAGACA
AATGGCAGTATTCATCCACAATTTTAAAAGAAAAGGGGGGATTGGGGGGTACAGTGCAGGGGAAAGAATA
GTAGACATAATAGCAACAGACATACAAACTAAAGAATTACAAAAACAAATTACAAAAATTCAAAATTTTC
GGGTTTATTACAGGGACAGCAGAGATCCAGTTTGGTTAGTACCGGGCCCGCTCTAGACATGTCCAATATG
ACCGCCATGTTGACATTGATTATTGACTAGTTATTAATAGTAATCAATTACGGGGTCATTAGTTCATAGC
CCATATATGGAGTTCCGCGTTACATAACTTACGGTAAATGGCCCGCCTGGCTGACCGCCCAACGACCCCC
GCCCATTGACGTCAATAATGACGTATGTTCCCATAGTAACGCCAATAGGGACTTTCCATTGACGTCAATG
GGTGGAGTATTTACGGTAAACTGCCCACTTGGCAGTACATCAAGTGTATCATATGCCAAGTCCGCCCCCT
ATTGACGTCAATGACGGTAAATGGCCCGCCTGGCATTATGCCCAGTACATGACCTTACGGGACTTTCCTA
CTTGGCAGTACATCTACGTATTAGTCATCGCTATTACCATGGTGATGCGGTTTTGGCAGTACACCAATGG
GCGTGGATAGCGGTTTGACTCACGGGGATTTCCAAGTCTCCACCCCATTGACGTCAATGGGAGTTTGTTT
TGGCACCAAAATCAACGGGACTTTCCAAAATGTCGTAATAACCCCGCCCCGTTGACGCAAATGGGCGGTA
GGCGTGTACGGTGGGAGGTCTATATAAGCAGAGCTCGTTTAGTGAACCGTCAGAATTTTGTAATACGACT
CACTATAGGGCGGCCGGGAATTCGTCGACTGGATCCGGTACCGAGGAGATCTGCCGCCGCGATCGCATGG
CCGAGCCATTCTTGTCAGAATATCAACACCAGCCTCAAACTAGCAACTGTACAGGTGCTGCTGCTGTCCA
GGAAGAGCTGAACCCTGAGCGCCCCCCAGGCGCGGAGGAGCGGGTGCCCGAGGAGGACAGTAGGTGGCAA
TCGAGAGCGTTCCCCCAGTTGGGTGGCCGTCCGGGGCCGGAGGGGGAAGGGAGCCTGGAATCCCAACCAC
CTCCCTTGCAGACCCAGGCCTGTCCAGAATCTAGCTGCCTGAGAGAGGGCGAGAAGGGCCAGAATGGGGA
CGACTCGTCCGCTGGCGGCGACTTCCCGCCGCCGGCAGAAGTGGAACCGACGCCCGAGGCCGAGCTGCTC
GCCCAGCCTTGTCATGACTCCGAGGCCAGTAAGTTGGGGGCTCCTGCCGCAGGGGGCGAAGAGGAGTGGG
GACAGCAGCAGAGACAGCTGGGGAAGAAAAAACATAGGAGACGCCCGTCCAAGAAGAAGCGGCATTGGAA
ACCGTACTACAAGCTGACCTGGGAAGAGAAGAAAAAGTTCGACGAGAAACAGAGCCTTCGAGCTTCAAGG
ATCCGAGCCGAGATGTTCGCCAAGGGCCAGCCGGTCGCGCCCTATAACACCACGCAGTTCCTCATGGATG
ATCACGACCAGGAGGAGCCGGATCTCAAAACCGGCCTGTACTCCAAGCGGGCCGCCGCCAAATCCGACGA
CACCAGCGATGACGACTTCATGGAAGAAGGGGGTGAGGAGGATGGGGGCAGCGATGGGATGGGAGGGGAC
GGCAGCGAGTTTCTGCAGCGGGACTTCTCGGAGACGTACGAGCGGTACCACACGGAGAGCCTGCAGAACA
TGAGCAAGCAGGAGCTCATCAAGGAGTACCTGGAACTGGAGAAGTGCCTCTCGCGCATGGAGGACGAGAA
CAACCGGCTGCGGCTGGAGAGCAAGCGGCTGGGTGGCGACGACGCGCGTGTGCGGGAGCTGGAGCTGGAG
CTGGACCGGCTGCGCGCCGAGAACCTCCAGCTGCTGACCGAGAACGAACTGCACCGGCAGCAGGAGCGAG
CGCCGCTTTCCAAGTTTGGAGACACGCGTACGCGGCCGCTCGAGCAGAAACTCATCTCAGAAGAGGATCT
GGCAGCAAATGATATCCTGGATTACAAGGATGACGACGATAAGGTTTAAACCTAGGCGTAGCGGCCGCAA
ATTCCGCCCCTCTCCCTCCCCCCCCCCTAACGTTACTGGCCGAAGCCGCTTGGAATAAGGCCGGTGTGCG
TTTGTCTATATGTTATTTTCCACCATATTGCCGTCTTTTGGCAATGTGAGGGCCCGGAAACCTGGCCCTG
TCTTCTTGACGAGCATTCCTAGGGGTCTTTCCCCTCTCGCCAAAGGAATGCAAGGTCTGTTGAATGTCGT
GAAGGAAGCAGTTCCTCTGGAAGCTTCTTGAAGACAAACAACGTCTGTAGCGACCCTTTGCAGGCAGCGG
AACCCCCCACCTGGCGACAGGTGCCTCTGCGGCCAAAAGCCACGTGTATAAGATACACCTGCAAAGGCGG
CACAACCCCAGTGCCACGTTGTGAGTTGGATAGTTGTGGAAAGAGTCAAATGGCTCTCCTCAAGCGTATT
CAACAAGGGGCTGAAGGATGCCCAGAAGGTACCCCATTGTATGGGATCTGATCTGGGGCCTCGGTGCACA
TGCTTTACATGTGTTTAGTCGAGGTTAAAAAAACGTCTAGGCCCCCCGAACCACGGGGACGTGGTTTTCC
TTTGAAAAACACGATGATAATATGACCGAGTACAAGCCCACGGTGCGCCTCGCCACCCGCGACGACGTCC
CCCGGGCAGTACGCACCCTCGCCGCCGCGTTCGCCGACTACCCCGCCACGCGCCACACCGTCGATCCAGA
CCGCCACATCGAGCGGGTCACCGAGCTGCAAGAACTCTTCCTCACGCGCGTCGGGCTCGACATCGGCAAG
GTGTGGGTCGCGGACGACGGCGCCGCGGTGGCGGTCTGGACCACGCCGGAGAGCGTCGAAGCGGGGGCGG
TGTTCGCCGAGATCGGCCCGCGCATGGCCGAGTTGAGCGGTTCCCGGCTGGCCGCGCAGCAACAGATGGA
AGGCCTCCTGGCGCCGCACCGGCCCAAGGAGCCCGCGTGGTTCCTGGCCACCGTCGGCGTCTCGCCCGAC
CACCAGGGCAAGGGTCTGGGCAGCGCCGTCGTGCTCCCCGGAGTGGAGGCGGCCGAGCGCGCCGGGGTGC
CCGCCTTCCTGGAGACCTCCGCGCCCCGCAACCTCCCCTTCTACGAGCGGCTCGGCTTCACCGTCACCGC
CGACGTCGAGGTGCCCGAAGGACCGCGCACCTGGTGCATGACCCGCAAGCCCGGTGCCTGATGTACAAGT
AGGATTCGTCGAGGGACCTAATAACTTCGTATAGCATACATTATACGAAGTTATACATGTTTAAGGGTTC
CGGTTCCACTAGGTACAATTCGATATCAAGCTTATCGATAATCAACCTCTGGATTACAAAATTTGTGAAA
GATTGACTGGTATTCTTAACTATGTTGCTCCTTTTACGCTATGTGGATACGCTGCTTTAATGCCTTTGTA
TCATGCTATTGCTTCCCGTATGGCTTTCATTTTCTCCTCCTTGTATAAATCCTGGTTGCTGTCTCTTTAT
GAGGAGTTGTGGCCCGTTGTCAGGCAACGTGGCGTGGTGTGCACTGTGTTTGCTGACGCAACCCCCACTG
GTTGGGGCATTGCCACCACCTGTCAGCTCCTTTCCGGGACTTTCGCTTTCCCCCTCCCTATTGCCACGGC
GGAACTCATCGCCGCCTGCCTTGCCCGCTGCTGGACAGGGGCTCGGCTGTTGGGCACTGACAATTCCGTG
GTGTTGTCGGGGAAATCATCGTCCTTTCCTTGGCTGCTCGCCTGTGTTGCCACCTGGATTCTGCGCGGGA
CGTCCTTCTGCTACGTCCCTTCGGCCCTCAATCCAGCGGACCTTCCTTCCCGCGGCCTGCTGCCGGCTCT
GCGGCCTCTTCCGCGTCTTCGCCTTCGCCCTCAGACGAGTCGGATCTCCCTTTGGGCCGCCTCCCCGCAT
CGATACCGTCGACCTCGATCGAGACCTAGAAAAACATGGAGCAATCACAAGTAGCAATACAGCAGCTACC
AATGCTGATTGTGCCTGGCTAGAAGCACAAGAGGAGGAGGAGGTGGGTTTTCCAGTCACACCTCAGGTAC
CTTTAAGACCAATGACTTACAAGGCAGCTGTAGATCTTAGCCACTTTTTAAAAGAAAAGGGGGGACTGGA
AGGGCTAATTCACTCCCAACGAAGACAAGATATCCTTGATCTGTGGATCTACCACACACAAGGCTACTTC
CCTGATTGGCAGAACTACACACCAGGGCCAGGGATCAGATATCCACTGACCTTTGGATGGTGCTACAAGC
TAGTACCAGTTGAGCAAGAGAAGGTAGAAGAAGCCAATGAAGGAGAGAACACCCGCTTGTTACACCCTGT
GAGCCTGCATGGGATGGATGACCCGGAGAGAGAAGTATTAGAGTGGAGGTTTGACAGCCGCCTAGCATTT
CATCACATGGCCCGAGAGCTGCATCCGGACTGTACTGGGTCTCTCTGGTTAGACCAGATCTGAGCCTGGG
AGCTCTCTGGCTAACTAGGGAACCCACTGCTTAAGCCTCAATAAAGCTTGCCTTGAGTGCTTCAAGTAGT
GTGTGCCCGTCTGTTGTGTGACTCTGGTAACTAGAGATCCCTCAGACCCTTTTAGTCAGTGTGGAAAATC
TCTAGCAGCATGTGAGCAAAAGGCCAGCAAAAGGCCAGGAACCGTAAAAAGGCCGCGTTGCTGGCGTTTT
TCCATAGGCTCCGCCCCCCTGACGAGCATCACAAAAATCGACGCTCAAGTCAGAGGTGGCGAAACCCGAC
AGGACTATAAAGATACCAGGCGTTTCCCCCTGGAAGCTCCCTCGTGCGCTCTCCTGTTCCGACCCTGCCG
CTTACCGGATACCTGTCCGCCTTTCTCCCTTCGGGAAGCGTGGCGCTTTCTCATAGCTCACGCTGTAGGT
ATCTCAGTTCGGTGTAGGTCGTTCGCTCCAAGCTGGGCTGTGTGCACGAACCCCCCGTTCAGCCCGACCG
CTGCGCCTTATCCGGTAACTATCGTCTTGAGTCCAACCCGGTAAGACACGACTTATCGCCACTGGCAGCA
GCCACTGGTAACAGGATTAGCAGAGCGAGGTATGTAGGCGGTGCTACAGAGTTCTTGAAGTGGTGGCCTA
ACTACGGCTACACTAGAAGAACAGTATTTGGTATCTGCGCTCTGCTGAAGCCAGTTACCTTCGGAAAAAG
AGTTGGTAGCTCTTGATCCGGCAAACAAACCACCGCTGGTAGCGGTGGTTTTTTTGTTTGCAAGCAGCAG
ATTACGCGCAGAAAAAAAGGATCTCAA
Features (pLannotate 1.2.2; 25 found; start..end, strand, type, name):
     80..736     -  CDS            cat: CAT_ECOLX - Experimental evidence at protein level: Swiss-Prot protein existence level 1. This enzyme is an effector of chloramphenicol resistance in bacteria. From Escherichia coli. This protein is used as a marker in many commonly used cloning vectors, such as pACYC184.
    737..841     -  promoter       AmpR promoter: bla
    900..952     -  misc_feature   bom (fragment): basis of mobility region from pBR322
   1106..1485    +  enhancer       CMV enhancer: human cytomegalovirus immediate early enhancer
   1486..1685    +  promoter       CMV promoter: human cytomegalovirus (CMV) immediate early promoter
   1703..1883    +  LTR            5' LTR (truncated): truncated 5' long terminal repeat (LTR) from HIV-1
   1930..2055    +  misc_feature   HIV-1 Ψ: packaging signal of human immunodeficiency virus type 1
   2039..2377    +  CDS            HIV-1 gag (fragment): gag protein from human immunodeficiency virus 1; gag
   2552..2785    +  misc_feature   RRE: The Rev response element (RRE) of HIV-1 allows for Rev-dependent mRNA export from the nucleus to the cytoplasm.
   3162..3262    +  CDS            Rev (fragment): human immunodeficiency virus 1 (HIV-1) Rev protein; rev; enhances nuclear export of unspliced and incompletely spliced viral mRNAs
   3312..3429    +  misc_feature   cPPT/CTS: central polypurine tract and central termination sequence of HIV-1
   3512..3891    +  enhancer       CMV enhancer: human cytomegalovirus immediate early enhancer
   3893..4092    +  promoter       CMV promoter: human cytomegalovirus (CMV) immediate early promoter
   4121..4139    +  promoter       T7 promoter: promoter for bacteriophage T7 RNA polymerase
   4197..5273    +  CDS            HEXIM1: HEXI1_HUMAN - Also known as CLP1, EDG1, HIS1, MAQ1. Experimental evidence at protein level: Swiss-Prot protein existence level 1. Transcriptional regulator which functions as a general RNA polymerase II transcription inhibitor (PubMed:14580347, PubMed:15713661, PubMed:15201869). Core component of the 7SK RNP complex: in cooperation with 7SK snRNA sequesters P-TEFb in a large inactive 7SK snRNP complex preventing RNA polymerase II phosphorylation and subsequent transcriptional elongation (PubMed:12832472, PubMed:14580347, PubMed:15713661, PubMed:15201869). May also regulate NF-kappa-B, ESR1, NR
   5340..5364    +  CDS            3xFLAG (fragment): three tandem FLAG® epitope tags
   5508..5970    +  misc_feature   IRES: internal ribosome entry site (IRES) of the encephalomyocarditis virus (EMCV)
   5972..6571    +  CDS            PuroR: puromycin N-acetyltransferase; pac from Streptomyces alboniger; confers resistance to puromycin
   6601..6634    +  protein_bind   loxP: Cre-mediated recombination occurs in the 8-bp core sequence (GCATACAT). Cre recombinase
   6667..6690    +  misc_feature   MCS (fragment): pBluescript multiple cloning site
   6690..7278    +  misc_feature   WPRE: woodchuck hepatitis virus posttranscriptional regulatory element
   7279..7298    +  misc_feature   MCS (fragment): pBluescript multiple cloning site
   7300..7800    +  CDS            nef (fragment): NEF_HV1LA - Experimental evidence at protein level: Swiss-Prot protein existence level 1. Extracellular Nef protein targets CD4(+) T-lymphocytes for apoptosis by interacting with CXCR4 surface receptors. From Human immunodeficiency virus type 1 group M subtype B (isolate Lai) (HIV-1).
   7807..7987    +  LTR            5' LTR (truncated): truncated 5' long terminal repeat (LTR) from HIV-1
   8049..8637    -  rep_origin     ori: high-copy-number ColE1/pMB1/pBR322/pUC origin of replication
