[The description below was written by a language model from this plasmid's Addgene catalogue record and pLannotate feature annotations shown in this document.]
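Description:
pLenti-C-Myc-DDK-IRES-Puro HEXIM1 is an 8.6 kb HIV-1-based lentiviral transfer plasmid for expressing epitope-tagged human HEXIM1 in mammalian cells, built on a commercial pLenti-C-Myc-DDK-IRES-Puro backbone. It is propagated in E. coli through a high-copy ColE1/pUC-type origin and selected with chloramphenicol: the feature table shows a chloramphenicol acetyltransferase gene driven by the bla (AmpR) promoter, with no ampicillin resistance gene annotated.

The viral portion begins with a CMV enhancer/promoter fused to a truncated 5' LTR, an arrangement that typically drives Tat-independent transcription of the genomic RNA in packaging cells. It is followed by the Ψ packaging signal with a gag fragment, the Rev response element for nuclear export of the unspliced RNA, and the cPPT/CTS, which aids nuclear import of the reverse-transcribed genome. An internal CMV enhancer/promoter (with a downstream T7 promoter) drives the HEXIM1 coding sequence, fused at its C terminus to the backbone's Myc-DDK tag. The annotation picks up only a FLAG-type fragment there, and Myc is not separately called. An EMCV IRES then allows translation of puromycin N-acetyltransferase from the same transcript, so puromycin selection enriches for cells expressing the transgene. A single loxP site, a WPRE that enhances transcript stability and expression, a nef fragment and a truncated 3' LTR complete the cassette.

HEXIM1 is a core component of the 7SK snRNP that sequesters P-TEFb and thereby restrains RNA polymerase II elongation. The construct is suited to producing lentivirus for stable HEXIM1 overexpression, with the tag allowing detection or immunoprecipitation. The cloning sites used for the insert are not recorded.
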