Addgene plasmid #200726: pLenti-C-Myc-DDK-IRES-Puro HEXIM1
Purpose: Lentiviral expression of Flag-Tagged human HEXIM1
Depositing lab: Claudio Alarcón. Depositing organization: Yale University.
Backbone
  Vector backbone: pLenti-C-Myc-DDK-IRES-Puro
  Backbone manufacturer: Origene
  Vector type: Mammalian Expression, Lentiviral
  Selectable markers: Puromycin
Growth in bacteria
  Bacterial resistance: Chloramphenicol, 25 μg/mL
  Growth temperature: 37°C
  Growth strain: NEB Stable
  Copy number: Unknown
Gene/Insert
  Gene/Insert name: HEXIM1
  Species: H. sapiens (human)
  Entrez Gene: HEXIM1 (a.k.a. CLP1, EDG1, HIS1, MAQ1)
  Promoter: CMV
  Tag / fusion protein: Myc-DDK from backbone plasmid (C terminal on backbone)
  Cloning method: Restriction Enzyme; 5′ cloning site Unknown (unknown if destroyed)
  Sequencing primers: 5′ V2-F; 3′ IRES100-R
Terms and licenses: Academic/Nonprofit Terms; Industry Terms: Not Available to Industry
How to cite: pLenti-C-Myc-DDK-IRES-Puro HEXIM1 was a gift from Claudio Alarcón (Addgene plasmid # 200726 ; http://n2t.net/addgene:200726 ; RRID:Addgene_200726)
